Addgene plasmid #202199: pAAV_hSyn-SIO-stChrimsonR-EGFP-P2A-PdCO-miniWPRE
Purpose: Expresses bicistronically soma-targeted ChrimsonR in frame with EGFP and the optimized PdCO under control of human synapsin1 promotor after Cre-dependent recombination
Depositing lab: Ofer Yizhar. Depositing organization: Weizmann Institute of Science. Publication: A bistable inhibitory optoGPCR for multiplexed optogenetic control of neural circuits. Wietek J, Nozownik A, Pulin M, Saraf-Sinik I, Matosevich N, Gowrishankar R, Gat A, Malan D, Brown BJ, Dine J, Imambocus BN, Levy R, Sauter K, Litvin A, Regev N, Subramaniam S, Abrera K, Summarli D, Goren EM, Mizrachi G, Bitton E, Benjamin A, Copits BA, Sasse P, Rost BR, Schmitz D, Bruchas MR, Soba P, Oren-Suissa M, Nir Y, Wiegert JS, Yizhar O. Nat Methods. 2024 May 29. doi: 10.1038/s41592-024-02285-8. PubMed 38811857.
Backbone
  Vector backbone: pAAV
  Backbone manufacturer: Invitrogen
  Backbone size w/o insert (bp): 3913
  Total vector size (bp): 7066
  Modifications to backbone: directional Cre-Lox sites
  Vector type: Mammalian Expression, AAV, Cre/Lox
Growth in bacteria
  Bacterial resistance: Ampicillin, 100 μg/mL
  Growth temperature: 30°C
  Growth strain: NEB Stable
  Copy number: High Copy
Gene/Insert
  Gene/Insert name: stChrimsonR, PdCO (alt names: Chrimson K176R mutant; Platynereis dumerilii Ciliary Opsin, optimized for mammalian neuron expression)
  Species: Synthetic; Chlamydomonas noctigama (Chrimson), Platynereis dumerilii (PdCO)
  Insert size (bp): 3153
  GenBank ID: KF992060 (Chrimson) AY692353.1 (PdCO)
  Promoter: hSyn1
  Tag / fusion protein: EGFP (C terminal on insert); Rho1D4 (C terminal on insert)
  Cloning method: Restriction Enzyme; 5′ cloning site BamHI (not destroyed); 3′ cloning site EcoRI (not destroyed)
  Sequencing primers: 5′ hSyn_F (ttcagcaccgcggacagtg); 3′ minWPRE_R (gtccgcacgtgctttaaaaaac)
Terms and licenses: Academic/Nonprofit Terms; Industry Terms: Not Available to Industry
Depositor comments: Please visit https://www.biorxiv.org/content/10.1101/2023.07.01.547328v1 for bioRxiv preprint.
How to cite: pAAV_hSyn-SIO-stChrimsonR-EGFP-P2A-PdCO-miniWPRE was a gift from Ofer Yizhar (Addgene plasmid # 202199 ; http://n2t.net/addgene:202199 ; RRID:Addgene_202199) For viral preps, please replace (Addgene plasmid # 202199) in the above sentence with: (Addgene viral prep # 202199-AAV1) or (Addgene viral prep # 202199-AAV5)
