[The description below was written by a language model from this plasmid's Addgene catalogue record and pLannotate feature annotations shown in this document.]
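Description:
pAAV_hSyn-SIO-stChrimsonR-EGFP-P2A-PdCO-miniWPRE is a 7,066 bp AAV transfer plasmid for Cre-dependent, neuron-specific co-expression of two optogenetic tools. It is built on a pAAV backbone carrying a high-copy ColE1/pUC-type origin, an f1 origin and an ampicillin resistance gene (β-lactamase with its own promoter) for propagation in E. coli. AAV2 inverted terminal repeats flank the expression cassette so that it can be packaged into recombinant AAV. The annotation detects one ITR in full and the other only as short fragments.

The cassette is driven by the human synapsin I promoter, which restricts expression to neurons. Downstream, the roughly 3.2 kb coding insert lies in the antisense orientation between a lox71 site and a lox66 site. This is the single-floxed inverted open reading frame (SIO) arrangement, in which Cre inverts the insert into the sense orientation. Recombination between these left- and right-element mutant sites is generally understood to make the inversion effectively one-way. The insert encodes ChrimsonR (the K176R Chrimson mutant from Chlamydomonas noctigama, a red-light-driven channelrhodopsin) fused in frame to EGFP. A Kcnb1 (Kv2.1) fragment is also annotated, and it most likely supplies the soma-targeting motif. According to the catalogue record, a P2A peptide then separates this fusion from PdCO, the Platynereis dumerilii ciliary opsin optimized for mammalian neurons and tagged with Rho1D4. The feature table does not annotate the P2A, PdCO or Rho1D4 elements. A shortened WPRE and SV40 polyadenylation signal fragments follow the cassette.

The associated publication describes PdCO as a bistable inhibitory optoGPCR. The construct therefore suits multiplexed optogenetic control, pairing somatic excitation with GPCR-mediated inhibition in Cre-defined neurons.
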