Features (pLannotate 1.2.2; 20 found; start..end, strand, type, name):
    506..1555    -  CDS            ChrimsonR: red light-drivable channelrhodopsin from Chlamydomonas noctigama (Klapoetke et al., 2014) K176R mutant with accelerated closing kinetics
   1562..1595    -  protein_bind   lox66: Right element (RE) mutant of loxP (Araki et al., 2010). Cre-mediated recombination occurs in the 8-bp core sequence (GCATACAT). Cre recombinase
   1605..1762    +  misc_feature   WPRE (fragment): woodchuck hepatitis virus posttranscriptional regulatory element
   1768..1852    +  misc_feature   WPRE (fragment): woodchuck hepatitis virus posttranscriptional regulatory element
   1851..1894    -  polyA_signal   SV40 poly(A) signal (fragment): SV40 polyadenylation signal
   1898..1965    -  polyA_signal   SV40 poly(A) signal (fragment): SV40 polyadenylation signal
   2053..2193    +  repeat_region  AAV2 ITR: inverted terminal repeat of adeno-associated virus serotype 2 inverted
   2198..2249    -  misc_feature   bom (fragment): basis of mobility region from pBR322
   2268..2723    +  rep_origin     f1 ori (sequence partly withheld): f1 bacteriophage origin of replication; arrow indicates direction of (+) strand synthesis
   2724..2773    -  misc_feature   bom (fragment): basis of mobility region from pBR322
   2875..2910    -  CDS            rop (fragment): Rop protein, which maintains plasmids at low copy number; rop
   3005..3109    +  promoter       AmpR promoter: bla
   3110..3970    +  CDS            AmpR: β-lactamase; bla; confers resistance to ampicillin, carbenicillin, and related antibiotics
   4141..4729    +  rep_origin     ori: high-copy-number ColE1/pMB1/pBR322/pUC origin of replication
   4802..4829    +  repeat_region  AAV2 ITR (fragment): inverted terminal repeat of adeno-associated virus serotype 2 inverted
   4858..4885    +  repeat_region  AAV2 ITR (fragment): inverted terminal repeat of adeno-associated virus serotype 2 inverted
   4965..5412    +  promoter       hSyn promoter: human synapsin I promoter; confers neuron-specific expression (Kügler et al., 2003)
   5426..5459    +  protein_bind   lox71: Left element (LE) mutant of loxP (Araki et al., 2010). Cre-mediated recombination occurs in the 8-bp core sequence (GCATACAT). Cre recombinase
   6582..6857    -  CDS            Kcnb1 (fragment): KCNB1_RAT - Experimental evidence at protein level: Swiss-Prot protein existence level 1. Voltage-gated potassium channel that mediates transmembrane potassium transport in excitable membranes, primarily in the brain, but also in the pancreas and cardiovascular system. Contributes to the regulation of the action potential (AP) repolarization, duration and frequency of repetitive AP firing in neurons, muscle cells and endocrine cells and plays a role in homeostatic attenuation of electrical excitability throughout the brain (PubMed:10024359, PubMed:10618149, PubMed:12451110, PubMed:17379638, Pu
   6841..487     -  CDS            EGFP (fragment) (across the origin): the original enhanced GFP (Yang et al., 1996) mammalian codon-optimized
>Addgene plasmid #202199 | pAAV_hSyn-SIO-stChrimsonR-EGFP-P2A-PdCO-miniWPRE | addgene full sequence | sequence record 397078 | Addgene NGS Result
CCTTGATGCCGTTCTTCTGCTTGTCGGCCATGATATAGACGTTGTGGCTGTTGTAGTTGTACTCCAGCTT
GTGCCCCAGGATGTTGCCGTCCTCCTTGAAGTCGATGCCCTTCAGCTCGATGCGGTTCACCAGGGTGTCG
CCCTCGAACTTCACCTCGGCGCGGGTCTTGTAGTTGCCGTCGTCCTTGAAGAAGATGGTGCGCTCCTGGA
CGTAGCCTTCGGGCATGGCGGACTTGAAGAAGTCGTGCTGCTTCATGTGGTCGGGGTAGCGGCTGAAGCA
CTGCACGCCGTAGGTCAGGGTGGTCACGAGGGTGGGCCAGGGCACGGGCAGCTTGCCGGTGGTGCAAATG
AACTTCAGGGTCAGCTTGCCGTAGGTGGCATCGCCCTCGCCCTCGCCGGACACGCTGAACTTGTGGCCGT
TTACGTCGCCGTCCAGCTCGACCAGGATGGGCACCACCCCGGTGAACAGCTCCTCGCCCTTGCTCACTGC
TACTACCGGTGCCGCCACTGTGTCCTCGTCCTCCTCCTCCACGAACTCTTCCACTTCCACCTCCTCGCCT
CCGATCTCCATCTTGGTGGTCTTCCGGATGTCGCCGTGGATCAGGATGTGCTCGTGGATCTTGATCCTCA
GGTGGTGGGCCAGGAAGGTCCAAAACTCCTTGGCGATGATGTCGCAGATGCTGTGGCCGATGCTGTTGGC
GTAAGGGCTCAGCTTCAGCAGTCCTTCTGGTCCCACTGCCCAGAGGATTGGGTAGCTGCCCCAAGAGGCG
AAGTAAGCGTAGGCCATCAGCTTCACGACCATGCGGCAATGGCCTTTAGGCACGCTGTGGTTGGCTTCCA
CGTAGCACTTGGCGGCCTGGAAGTACATGTAGCCGCCGTAGATGCAAGACACGATATACAGCAGCCACTT
GAGCCAATCGGTAGCCAGTCCTGCGGCCATGCCGAACACGATCATTCCCACGCAAGACACGATCAGGCCC
ATGGTCCGCTTGCTGTAGTCGTTCTTCAGGCCGCTCAGGTTGCTCAGTCTGATCAGGATCACGGGGCAAG
ACAGCAGCCACTCGAAGTAGCGCAGGCAATAGGCGTGGTTGCCGGTAGACAGGTACACTGTGGCGGGGCT
GCTGAACTCCTTGAAGATCTCCAGGGTCACGAACAGCACCTCGACGCAACAGACGTAGACCTCCTCCCAA
CCGCAAGTGGCCTTCCAGGCGCTGAAGCCGTAGAATGTCAGCAGGGCGATGGCGATGCTGAAAGCAATCC
ACTGGCAGACCTGGGCGCCGATCTTTTCTCCTGGTGTGCCTCTGCTGTGCAGCCAAGCCTGCTTCTTCTC
CACTCCCACGACCAGGTAGCCGCCTGTGGCCTCCACGAAGCAATATCCGTATCCGGCGTCGCTCAGTCCG
TAAGAAGGGTCACACCACCACTCGGTGCTGAAGCACTCGCCTGTAGGTGTCATTCCTCCACAGCCCATGT
CCTCGTGGTGGTAGGGGTTAGGCCAAGGGTTGATGCCTCCGGCGGCAAACAGAGATCTGGTGGCGCTGCT
GATCAGCTCAGCCATGGATCCTACCGTTCGTATAATGTATGCTATACGAAGTTATAAGCTTGATAATCAA
CCTCTGGATTACAAAATTTGTGAAAGATTGACTGGTATTCTTAACTATGTTGCTCCTTTTACGCTATGTG
GATACGCTGCTTTAATGCCTTTGTATCATGCTATTGCTTCCCGTATGGCTTTCATTTTCTCCTCCTTGTA
TAAATCCTGGTTAGTTCTTGCCACGGCGGAACTCATCGCCGCCTGCCTTGCCCGCTGCTGGACAGGGGCT
CGGCTGTTGGGCACTGACAATTCCGTGGTGTTTATTTGTGAAATTTGTGATGCTATTGCTTTATTTGTAA
CCATCTAGCTTTATTTGTGAAATTTGTGATGCTATTGCTTTATTTGTAACCATTATAAGCTGCAATAAAC
AAGTTAACAACAACAATTGCATTCATTTTATGTTTCAGGTTCAGGGGGAGATGTGGGAGGTTTTTTAAAG
CACGTGCGGACCGAGCGGCCGCAGGAACCCCTAGTGATGGAGTTGGCCACTCCCTCTCTGCGCGCTCGCT
CGCTCACTGAGGCCGGGCGACCAAAGGTCGCCCGACGCCCGGGCTTTGCCCGGGCGGCCTCAGTGAGCGA
GCGAGCGCGCAGCTGCCTGCAGGGGCGCCTGATGCGGTATTTTCTCCTTACGCATCTGTGCGGTATTTCA
CACCGCATA
[95 nt withheld, positions 2250-2344]
T
[46 nt withheld, positions 2346-2391]
C
[141 nt withheld, positions 2393-2533]
CCTTTGACGTTGGAGTCCACGTTCTTT
[37 nt withheld, positions 2561-2597]
ACTCTATCTCGGGCTATTCTTTTGATTTATAAGGGATTTTGCCGATTTCGGTCTATTGGTTAAAAAATGA
GCTGATTTAACAAAAATTTAACGCGAATTTTAACAAAATATTAACGTTTACAATTTTATGGTGCACTCTC
AGTACAATCTGCTCTGATGCCGCATAGTTAAGCCAGCCCCGACACCCGCCAACACCCGCTGACGCGCCCT
GACGGGCTTGTCTGCTCCCGGCATCCGCTTACAGACAAGCTGTGACCGTCTCCGGGAGCTGCATGTGTCA
GAGGTTTTCACCGTCATCACCGAAACGCGCGAGACGAAAGGGCCTCGTGATACGCCTATTTTTATAGGTT
AATGTCATGATAATAATGGTTTCTTAGACGTCAGGTGGCACTTTTCGGGGAAATGTGCGCGGAACCCCTA
TTTGTTTATTTTTCTAAATACATTCAAATATGTATCCGCTCATGAGACAATAACCCTGATAAATGCTTCA
ATAATATTGAAAAAGGAAGAGTATGAGTATTCAACATTTCCGTGTCGCCCTTATTCCCTTTTTTGCGGCA
TTTTGCCTTCCTGTTTTTGCTCACCCAGAAACGCTGGTGAAAGTAAAAGATGCTGAAGATCAGTTGGGTG
CACGAGTGGGTTACATCGAACTGGATCTCAACAGCGGTAAGATCCTTGAGAGTTTTCGCCCCGAAGAACG
TTTTCCAATGATGAGCACTTTTAAAGTTCTGCTATGTGGCGCGGTATTATCCCGTATTGACGCCGGGCAA
GAGCAACTCGGTCGCCGCATACACTATTCTCAGAATGACTTGGTTGAGTACTCACCAGTCACAGAAAAGC
ATCTTACGGATGGCATGACAGTAAGAGAATTATGCAGTGCTGCCATAACCATGAGTGATAACACTGCGGC
CAACTTACTTCTGACAACGATCGGAGGACCGAAGGAGCTAACCGCTTTTTTGCACAACATGGGGGATCAT
GTAACTCGCCTTGATCGTTGGGAACCGGAGCTGAATGAAGCCATACCAAACGACGAGCGTGACACCACGA
TGCCTGTAGCAATGGCAACAACGTTGCGCAAACTATTAACTGGCGAACTACTTACTCTAGCTTCCCGGCA
ACAATTAATAGACTGGATGGAGGCGGATAAAGTTGCAGGACCACTTCTGCGCTCGGCCCTTCCGGCTGGC
TGGTTTATTGCTGATAAATCTGGAGCCGGTGAGCGTGGGTCTCGCGGTATCATTGCAGCACTGGGGCCAG
ATGGTAAGCCCTCCCGTATCGTAGTTATCTACACGACGGGGAGTCAGGCAACTATGGATGAACGAAATAG
ACAGATCGCTGAGATAGGTGCCTCACTGATTAAGCATTGGTAACTGTCAGACCAAGTTTACTCATATATA
CTTTAGATTGATTTAAAACTTCATTTTTAATTTAAAAGGATCTAGGTGAAGATCCTTTTTGATAATCTCA
TGACCAAAATCCCTTAACGTGAGTTTTCGTTCCACTGAGCGTCAGACCCCGTAGAAAAGATCAAAGGATC
TTCTTGAGATCCTTTTTTTCTGCGCGTAATCTGCTGCTTGCAAACAAAAAAACCACCGCTACCAGCGGTG
GTTTGTTTGCCGGATCAAGAGCTACCAACTCTTTTTCCGAAGGTAACTGGCTTCAGCAGAGCGCAGATAC
CAAATACTGTTCTTCTAGTGTAGCCGTAGTTAGGCCACCACTTCAAGAACTCTGTAGCACCGCCTACATA
CCTCGCTCTGCTAATCCTGTTACCAGTGGCTGCTGCCAGTGGCGATAAGTCGTGTCTTACCGGGTTGGAC
TCAAGACGATAGTTACCGGATAAGGCGCAGCGGTCGGGCTGAACGGGGGGTTCGTGCACACAGCCCAGCT
TGGAGCGAACGACCTACACCGAACTGAGATACCTACAGCGTGAGCTATGAGAAAGCGCCACGCTTCCCGA
AGGGAGAAAGGCGGACAGGTATCCGGTAAGCGGCAGGGTCGGAACAGGAGAGCGCACGAGGGAGCTTCCA
GGGGGAAACGCCTGGTATCTTTATAGTCCTGTCGGGTTTCGCCACCTCTGACTTGAGCGTCGATTTTTGT
GATGCTCGTCAGGGGGGCGGAGCCTATGGAAAAACGCCAGCAACGCGGCCTTTTTACGGTTCCTGGCCTT
TTGCTGGCCTTTTGCTCACATGTCCTGCAGGCAGCTGCGCGCTCGCTCGCTCACTGAGGCCGCCCGGGCG
TCGGGCGACCTTTGGTCGCCCGGCCTCAGTGAGCGAGCGAGCGCGCAGAGAGGGAGTGGCCAACTCCATC
ACTAGGGGTTCCTGCGGCCGCACGCGTGTGTCTAGACTGCAGAGGGCCCTGCGTATGAGTGCAAGTGGGT
TTTAGGACCAGGATGAGGCGGGGTGGGGGTGCCTACCTGACGACCGACCCCGACCCACTGGACAAGCACC
CAACCCCCATTCCCCAAATTGCGCATCCCCTATCAGAGAGGGGGAGGGGAAACAGGATGCGGCGAGGCGC
GTGCGCACTGCCAGCTTCAGCACCGCGGACAGTGCCTTCGCCCCCGCCTGGCGGCGCGCGCCACCGCCGC
CTCAGCACTGAAGGCGCGCTGACGTCACTCGCCGGTCCCCCGCAAACTCCCCTTCCCGGCCACCTTGGTC
GCGTCCGCGCCGCCGCCGGCCCAGCCGGACCGCACCACGCGAGGCGCGAGATAGGGGGGCACGGGCGCGA
CCATCTGCGCTGCGGCGCCGGCGACTCAGCGCTGCCTCAGTCTGCGGTGGGCAGCGGAGGAGTCGTGTCG
TGCCTGAGAGCGCAGTCGAGAAGGTACCTACCGTTCGTATAGCATACATTATACGAAGTTATGAATTCTT
AAGCAGGAGCAACCTGGGAAGTCTCGGTCGTCGCGGCGACTTGATTCGTGGCTGTACCACCAGTTGCTCT
CTCACTCTCGGAGTTCAGGTCCTCTACTCCCATTCCGAGAAGAACTTTAAGGCTCCGCCTGAATTGTTTG
TTCATGAACACATAGATAAGAGGGTTATACATCGTAGAAGACTTTGCAAACATGGCAGGAATCACTGTGG
CCACTGGATGGAGCAGGTCTTTAGGGCCGAAGCTAGCGAGCATGCAGATAACAGCGTAGGGACTCCAGGC
AAGCATGAACAGGCTAACCATCAGCAGCGTCATGCGCAGTACTTCGCGTTCTGCTTTGGCAACAGAACCG
CCTGTTTTCGCTACCTTCCGAACCTTATCGTAGATCAGCCCGTATGACACGACGATAATGAGAACAGGGA
CAAGAAAGCAGAAGATGAAAATAGCAAACACGTAGGACTTATCGGATGTTTCATCGGAAAGCCAGTCGAT
ACTACACCAAGTGGCCAAACCTTCCGGTATGTAGTGATTCCACCCAAGGAGAGGCGCGAGTGTGAATGCC
AGGGAGTAGATCCAAATGAAAGCCATCGCCGCCACGCCCATCCGCGTTGTCAAACCTGTGAAGGAGCCGA
GACGCAGCACGGCCAGACAACGAACAAAAGCAATAACGCTCAGGGTCATCAGTGCCGCGAGCCCGCCGAG
GTATGTTATGAAGCCGTACCATTTGCAGAAACCGTCTTCTTCTCGCAACAGGGTTTTGCGAGCTGTAATA
ATGAACTTAAATGCGGTGCCGAAAACTGCAACCAACAGATCCCCGAGAGCGAGACTTACATACAGGAAGT
TATTGGGGCTCCTCAACTTTCTGTCTTTGATAAAGAGGACCAACACCAAAACGTTGAGACTGACTCCCAG
ACAAGCAATGAAGAAAAGGTAAGCTGCACAAATGTTGTAATCGGTGGCTGTGAAGGCATTGTAGATGTAA
TGATTTCCGCCGTCCGTTTCCGCATTAAGGTTTTGGAAATACGTGCTGTTGATTGGGGTATCCATCAACT
CGGTGACAGGATTTGGAATCGTCAAGTTCTCCCCGTCCATAGGTCCAGGGTTCTCCTCCACGTCTCCAGC
CTGCTTCAGCAGGCTGAAGTTAGTAGCTCCGCTACCGTACGAAAACCGCGTAGCCTCTGGAAAATCGGTG
GCGCATGAGATAAAAGAGTCAATAGAACTCATGGACCTCATGTCGATCACGCCCTCTGTTCTTGCAGGAA
GAGGTGCCACAGGGGAGGGCATTGAGGACATTTCCAGCTCCTCAGGGGGTTTACTCTGGGGGGCCATCTC
TTTGGTGTTCAGAATAGGCTGGGACTGCCCGTACGCGCCGGCGTTGTACAGCTCGTCCATGCCGAGAGTG
ATCCCGGCGGCGGTCACGAACTCCAGCAGGACCATGTGATCGCGCTTCTCGTTGGGGTCTTTGCTCAGGG
CGGACTGGGTGCTCAGGTAGTGGTTGTCGGGCAGCAGCACGGGGCCGTCGCCGATGGGGGTGTTCTGCTG
GTAGTGGTCGGCGAGCTGCACGCTGCCGTCCTCGATGTTGTGGCGGATCTTGAAGTTCA
